Addgene plasmid #71985: Ntng1.b-AP-His
Purpose: Expresses the extracellular region of the Netrin G1, isoform b protein (truncated immediately upstream of propeptide cleavage and GPI-attachement site), C-terminally fused to alkaline phosphatase + 6X histidine tag.
Depositing lab: Woj Wojtowicz. Depositing organization: University of California, Berkeley. Publication: An extracellular biochemical screen reveals that FLRTs and Unc5s mediate neuronal subtype recognition in the retina. Visser JJ, Cheng Y, Perry SC, Chastain AB, Parsa B, Masri SS, Ray TA, Kay JN, Wojtowicz WM. Elife. 2015 Dec 3;4. pii: e08149. doi: 10.7554/eLife.08149. PubMed 26633812.
Backbone
  Vector backbone: pCMVi-SV40ori
  Vector type: Mammalian Expression
Growth in bacteria
  Bacterial resistance: Ampicillin, 100 μg/mL
  Growth temperature: 37°C
  Growth strain: DH5alpha
  Copy number: High Copy
Gene/Insert
  Gene/Insert name: Ntng1.b (alt names: Netrin G1, isoform b; Lmnt1; NCBI gene ID 80883; Reference sequence NM_001163348.1)
  Species: M. musculus (mouse)
  Insert size (bp): 1332
  Entrez Gene: Ntng1 (a.k.a. A930010C08Rik, AI853992, Lmnt1)
  Promoter: CMV
  Tag / fusion protein: AP-His (C terminal on backbone)
  Cloning method: Restriction Enzyme; 5′ cloning site NotI (not destroyed); 3′ cloning site SpeI (not destroyed)
  Sequencing primers: 5′ GTCAGAGGTAACTCCCGTTGC; 3′ GAGGTTCTTGGCGGCTGTC
Terms and licenses: Academic/Nonprofit Terms; Industry Terms: Not Available to Industry
How to cite: Ntng1.b-AP-His was a gift from Woj Wojtowicz (Addgene plasmid # 71985 ; http://n2t.net/addgene:71985 ; RRID:Addgene_71985)
