[The description below was written by a language model from this plasmid's Addgene catalogue record and pLannotate feature annotations shown in this document.]
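Description:
Ntng1.b-AP-His is a mammalian expression plasmid built on the pCMVi-SV40ori backbone for producing a secreted, tagged form of the mouse Netrin G1 isoform b ectodomain. In bacteria it is maintained as a high-copy plasmid through a ColE1/pUC-type origin and selected with ampicillin via the β-lactamase gene. The feature table also shows an f1 phage origin along with small remnants of rop, bom and lacZα that are leftovers of earlier vector lineages. An SV40 enhancer/early promoter region, which contains the SV40 origin reflected in the backbone name, would allow episomal amplification in cells that express large T antigen.

The expression cassette is driven by the human CMV immediate-early enhancer and promoter, followed by CMV intron A, an arrangement commonly used to raise transcript levels, and is terminated by an SV40 polyadenylation signal. The insert, cloned between NotI and SpeI sites that remain intact, encodes the extracellular region of Ntng1 isoform b truncated just upstream of the propeptide cleavage and GPI-attachment site, so the protein is not tethered to the membrane. It is joined at its C terminus to human placental alkaline phosphatase and, according to the catalogue entry, a 6X histidine tag supplied by the backbone. The His tag itself is not annotated separately in the feature table.

The AP moiety provides an enzymatic readout for detecting and quantifying the fusion protein, and the His tag offers a handle for capture or purification. The associated work was an extracellular biochemical screen for binding between neuronal cell-surface recognition proteins in the retina, which fits use of this construct as a soluble AP-tagged protein in binding assays.
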