Features (pLannotate 1.2.2; 14 found; start..end, strand, type, name):
     25..408     +  enhancer       CMV enhancer: human cytomegalovirus immediate early enhancer
    410..609     +  promoter       CMV promoter: human cytomegalovirus (CMV) immediate early promoter
    748..1573    +  intron         CMV intron A: human cytomegalovirus intron A (Chapman et al., 1991)
   1610..2959    +  CDS            Ntng1 (fragment): NTNG1_MOUSE - Also known as Kiaa0976, Lmnt1. Experimental evidence at protein level: Swiss-Prot protein existence level 1. Involved in controlling patterning and neuronal circuit formation at the laminar, cellular, subcellular and synaptic levels. Promotes neurite outgrowth of both axons and dendrites. From Mus musculus (Mouse).
   2960..4411    +  CDS            SEAP: secreted alkaline phosphatase from human placenta The natural enzyme has a C-terminal transmembrane sequence that is replaced by a GPI anchor.
   4470..4591    +  polyA_signal   SV40 poly(A) signal: SV40 polyadenylation signal
   4800..5388    -  rep_origin     ori: high-copy-number ColE1/pMB1/pBR322/pUC origin of replication
   5559..6419    -  CDS            AmpR: β-lactamase; bla; confers resistance to ampicillin, carbenicillin, and related antibiotics
   6420..6524    -  promoter       AmpR promoter: bla
   6619..6654    +  CDS            rop (fragment): Rop protein, which maintains plasmids at low copy number; rop
   6677..7007    +  promoter       SV40 promoter: SV40 enhancer and early promoter
   7130..7229    +  misc_feature   bom (fragment): basis of mobility region from pBR322
   7257..7685    -  rep_origin     f1 ori (sequence partly withheld): f1 bacteriophage origin of replication; arrow indicates direction of (+) strand synthesis
   7689..7846    -  CDS            lacZα (fragment): LacZα fragment of β-galactosidase; lacZ fragment
>Addgene plasmid #71985 | Ntng1.b-AP-His | depositor full sequence | sequence record 131171 | Full Sequence
GTCGAGGTCTCGACGGTATCGATTGACATTGATTATTGACTAGCTAGTTATTAATAGTAATCAATTACGG
GGTCATTAGTTCATAGCCCATATATGGAGTTCCGCGTTACATAACTTACGGTAAATGGCCCGCCTGGCTG
ACCGCCCAACGACCCCCGCCCATTGACGTCAATAATGACGTATGTTCCCATAGTAACGCCAATAGGGACT
TTCCATTGACGTCAATGGGTGGAGTATTTACGGTAAACTGCCCACTTGGCAGTACATCAAGTGTATCATA
TGCCAAGTCCGCCCCCTATTGACGTCAATGACGGTAAATGGCCCGCCTGGCATTATGCCCAGTACATGAC
CTTACGGGACTTTCCTACTTGGCAGTACATCTACGTATTAGTCATCGCTATTACCATGGTGATGCGGTTT
TGGCAGTACACCAATGGGCGTGGATAGCGGTTTGACTCACGGGGATTTCCAAGTCTCCACCCCATTGACG
TCAATGGGAGTTTGTTTTGGCACCAAAATCAACGGGACTTTCCAAAATGTCGTAATAACCCCGCCCCGTT
GACGCAAATGGGCGGTAGGCGTGTACGGTGGGAGGTCTATATAAGCAGAGCTCGTTTAGTGAACCGTCAG
ATCGCCTGGAGACGCCATCCACGCTGTTTTGACCTCCATAGAAGACACCGGGACCGATCCAGCCTCCGCG
GCCGGGAACGGTGCATTGGAACGCGGATTCCCCGTGCCAAGAGTGACGTAAGTACCGCCTATAGACTCTA
TAGGCACACCCCTTTGGCTCTTATGCATGCTATACTGTTTTTGGCTTGGGGCCTATACACCCCCGCTTCC
ATATGCTATAGGTGATGGTATAGCTTAGCCTATAGGTGTGGGTTATTGACCATTATTGACCACTCCCCTA
TTGGTGACGATACTTTCCATTACTAATCCATAACATGGCTCTTTGCCACAACTATCTCTATTGGCTATAT
GCCAATACTCTGTCCTTCAGAGACTGACACGGACTCTGTATTTTTACAGGATGGGGTCCCATTTATTATT
TACAAATTCACATATACAACAACGCCGTCCCCCGTGCCCGCAGTTTTTATTAAACATAGCGTGGGATCTC
CACGCGAATCTCGGGTACGTGTTCCGGACATGGGCTCTTCTCCGGTAGCGGCGGAGCTTCCACATCCGAG
CCCTGGTCCCATGCCTCCAGCGGCTCATGGTCGCTCGGCAGCTCCTTGCTCCTAACAGTGGAGGCCAGAC
TTAGGCACAGCACAATGCCCACCACCACCAGTGTGCCGCACAAGGCCGTGGCGGTAGGGTATGTGTCTGA
AAATGAGCTCGGAGATTGGGCTCGCACCGCTGACGCAGATGGAAGACTTAAGGCAGCGGCAGAAGAAGAT
GCAGGCAGCTGAGTTGTTGTATTCTGATAAGAGTCAGAGGTAACTCCCGTTGCGGTGCTGTTAACGGTGG
AGGGCAGTGTAGTCTGAGCAGTACTCGTTGCTGCCGCGCGCGCCACCAGACATAATAGCTGACAGACTAA
CAGACTGTTCCTTTCCATGGGTCTTTTCTGCAGAAGCTTGAATTCTCGAGGATCCGCGGCCGCGCCACCA
TGTATTTGTCAAGATTCCTGTCGATCCATGCCCTGTGGGTGACAGTGTCCTCTGTGATGCAGCCCTACCT
TTTCGTGTGGGGACATTATGATGTATGTAAGAGCCTGATTTACACAGAAGAAGGCAAAGTTTGGGATTAC
ACAGCCTGCCAGCCGGAATCCACGGACATGACCAAGTATCTGAAAGTGAAACTGGACCCTCCGGATATTA
CCTGTGGAGACCCTCCAGAGTCCTTCTGTGCAATGGGCAACCCTTACATGTGCAATAATGAGTGTGATGC
GAGTACCCCTGAACTGGCACACCCTCCTGAGCTGATGTTTGATTTTGAAGGAAGACATCCCTCCACATTT
TGGCAGTCTGCTACTTGGAAGGAGTACCCCAAACCTCTCCAGGTTAACATCACTCTGTCTTGGAGCAAAA
CCATTGAACTCACAGACAACATAGTTATTACCTTTGAATCGGGGCGTCCAGACCAAATGATCCTAGAGAA
ATCTCTCGACTACGGACGAACATGGCAGCCCTATCAGTATTATGCCACAGACTGCCTCCATGCATTCCAC
ATGGACCCGAAATCCGTGAAGGATTTATCTCAGCACACGGTCTTGGAAATCATTTGCACGGAAGAGTACT
CCACTGGGTACTCCACGAATAGCAAAATAATCCACTTCGAGATCAAAGACAGGTTTGCGTTTTTCGCTGG
ACCTCGGCTACGAAATATGGCTTCCCTCTATGGACAGCTGGATACAACCAAGAAACTCAGAGATTTCTTC
ACTGTCACAGACCTGAGGATCAGGCTGTTGAGACCCGCCGTTGGGGAAATATTTGTAGATGAACTACATT
TGGCACGTTACTTTTATGCGATCTCAGACATAAAGGTGCGAGGAAGGTGCAAGTGCAACCTGCATGCCAC
TTCGTGTTTGTATGACAACAGCAAACTGACATGTGAATGTGAGCACAACACTACAGGTCCCGACTGTGGG
AAATGCAAGAAGAACTACCAGGGCCGACCTTGGAGCCCCGGCTCATACCTCCCCATCCCCAAAGGCACCG
CAAACACCTGTATCCCCAGCATTTCCAGTATCGGTAAGTGTTATTGTAACCCTTTGGGCTCAATCCATGA
TCGTTGTAATGGCTCAGGATTTTGTGAGTGTAAGACTGGAACAACAGGGCCTAAATGTGATGAGTGTCTG
CCAGGAAATTCCTGGTACTACGGCTGTCAACCTAATGTCTGCGACAATGAGCTCCTGCACTGCCAGAATG
GAGGGACCTGCCAGAACAATGTGCGCTGCGCGTGCCCAGACGCCTACACCGGCATCCTCTGTGAGAAGCT
AACTAGTGGATCTTCCGGAATCATCCCAGTTGAGGAGGAGAACCCGGACTTCTGGAACCGCGAGGCAGCC
GAGGCCCTGGGTGCCGCCAAGAAGCTGCAGCCTGCACAGACAGCCGCCAAGAACCTCATCATCTTCCTGG
GCGATGGGATGGGGGTGTCTACGGTGACAGCTGCCAGGATCCTAAAAGGGCAGAAGAAGGACAAACTGGG
GCCTGAGATACCCCTGGCCATGGACCGCTTCCCATATGTGGCTCTGTCCAAGACATACAATGTAGACAAA
CATGTGCCAGACAGTGGAGCCACAGCCACGGCCTACCTGTGCGGGGTCAAGGGCAACTTCCAGACCATTG
GCTTGAGTGCAGCCGCCCGCTTTAACCAGTGCAACACGACACGCGGCAACGAGGTCATCTCCGTGATGAA
TCGGGCCAAGAAAGCAGGGAAGTCAGTGGGAGTGGTAACCACCACACGAGTGCAGCACGCCTCGCCAGCC
GGCACCTACGCCCACACGGTGAACCGCAACTGGTACTCGGACGCCGACGTGCCTGCCTCGGCCCGCCAGG
AGGGGTGCCAGGACATCGCTACGCAGCTCATCTCCAACATGGACATTGACGTGATCCTAGGTGGAGGCCG
AAAGTACATGTTTCGCATGGGAACCCCAGACCCTGAGTACCCAGATGACTACAGCCAAGGTGGGACCAGG
CTGGACGGGAAGAATCTGGTGCAGGAATGGCTGGCGAAGCGCCAGGGTGCCCGGTATGTGTGGAACCGCA
CTGAGCTCATGCAGGCTTCCCTGGACCCGTCTGTGACCCATCTCATGGGTCTCTTTGAGCCTGGAGACAT
GAAATACGAGATCCACCGAGACTCCACACTGGACCCCTCCCTGATGGAGATGACAGAGGCTGCCCTGCGC
CTGCTGAGCAGGAACCCCCGCGGCTTCTTCCTCTTCGTGGAGGGTGGTCGCATCGACCATGGTCATCATG
AAAGCAGGGCTTACCGGGCACTGACTGAGACGATCATGTTCGACGACGCCATTGAGAGGGCGGGCCAGCT
CACCAGCGAGGAGGACACGCTGAGCCTCGTCACTGCCGACCACTCCCACGTCTTCTCCTTCGGAGGCTAC
CCCCTGCGAGGGAGCTCCATCTTCGGGCTGGCCCCTGGCAAGGCCCGGGACAGGAAGGCCTACACGGTCC
TCCTATACGGAAACGGTCCAGGCTATGTGCTCAAGGACGGCGCCCGGCCGGATGTTACCGAGAGCGAGAG
CGGGAGCCCCGAGTATCGGCAGCAGTCAGCAGTGCCCCTGGACGAAGAGACCCACGCAGGCGAGGACGTG
GCGGTGTTCGCGCGCGGCCCGCAGGCGCACCTGGTTCACGGCGTGCAGGAGCAGACCTTCATAGCGCACG
TCATGGCCTTCGCCGCCTGCCTGGAGCCCTACACCGCCTGCGACCTGGCGCCCCCCGCCGGCACCACCGA
CGCCGCGCACCCGGGTCATCATCACCATCACCATTAATCTAGAGATCTTATTAAAGCAGAACTTGTTTAT
TGCAGCTTATAATGGTTACAAATAAAGCAATAGCATCACAAATTTCACAAATAAAGCATTTTTTTCACTG
CATTCTAGTTGTGGTTTGTCCAAACTCATCAATGTATCTTATCATGTCTGGTCGACTCTAGCTAGACTCT
TCCGCTTCCTCGCTCACTGACTCGCTGCGCTCGGTCGTTCGGCTGCGGCGAGCGGTATCAGCTCACTCAA
AGGCGGTAATACGGTTATCCACAGAATCAGGGGATAACGCAGGAAAGAACATGTGAGCAAAAGGCCAGCA
AAAGGCCAGGAACCGTAAAAAGGCCGCGTTGCTGGCGTTTTTCCATAGGCTCCGCCCCCCTGACGAGCAT
CACAAAAATCGACGCTCAAGTCAGAGGTGGCGAAACCCGACAGGACTATAAAGATACCAGGCGTTTCCCC
CTGGAAGCTCCCTCGTGCGCTCTCCTGTTCCGACCCTGCCGCTTACCGGATACCTGTCCGCCTTTCTCCC
TTCGGGAAGCGTGGCGCTTTCTCATAGCTCACGCTGTAGGTATCTCAGTTCGGTGTAGGTCGTTCGCTCC
AAGCTGGGCTGTGTGCACGAACCCCCCGTTCAGCCCGACCGCTGCGCCTTATCCGGTAACTATCGTCTTG
AGTCCAACCCGGTAAGACACGACTTATCGCCACTGGCAGCAGCCACTGGTAACAGGATTAGCAGAGCGAG
GTATGTAGGCGGTGCTACAGAGTTCTTGAAGTGGTGGCCTAACTACGGCTACACTAGAAGAACAGTATTT
GGTATCTGCGCTCTGCTGAAGCCAGTTACCTTCGGAAAAAGAGTTGGTAGCTCTTGATCCGGCAAACAAA
CCACCGCTGGTAGCGGTGGTTTTTTTGTTTGCAAGCAGCAGATTACGCGCAGAAAAAAAGGATCTCAAGA
AGATCCTTTGATCTTTTCTACGGGGTCTGACGCTCAGTGGAACGAAAACTCACGTTAAGGGATTTTGGTC
ATGAGATTATCAAAAAGGATCTTCACCTAGATCCTTTTAAATTAAAAATGAAGTTTTAAATCAATCTAAA
GTATATATGAGTAAACTTGGTCTGACAGTTACCAATGCTTAATCAGTGAGGCACCTATCTCAGCGATCTG
TCTATTTCGTTCATCCATAGTTGCCTGACTCCCCGTCGTGTAGATAACTACGATACGGGAGGGCTTACCA
TCTGGCCCCAGTGCTGCAATGATACCGCGAGACCCACGCTCACCGGCTCCAGATTTATCAGCAATAAACC
AGCCAGCCGGAAGGGCCGAGCGCAGAAGTGGTCCTGCAACTTTATCCGCCTCCATCCAGTCTATTAATTG
TTGCCGGGAAGCTAGAGTAAGTAGTTCGCCAGTTAATAGTTTGCGCAACGTTGTTGCCATTGCTACAGGC
ATCGTGGTGTCACGCTCGTCGTTTGGTATGGCTTCATTCAGCTCCGGTTCCCAACGATCAAGGCGAGTTA
CATGATCCCCCATGTTGTGCAAAAAAGCGGTTAGCTCCTTCGGTCCTCCGATCGTTGTCAGAAGTAAGTT
GGCCGCAGTGTTATCACTCATGGTTATGGCAGCACTGCATAATTCTCTTACTGTCATGCCATCCGTAAGA
TGCTTTTCTGTGACTGGTGAGTACTCAACCAAGTCATTCTGAGAATAGTGTATGCGGCGACCGAGTTGCT
CTTGCCCGGCGTCAATACGGGATAATACCGCGCCACATAGCAGAACTTTAAAAGTGCTCATCATTGGAAA
ACGTTCTTCGGGGCGAAAACTCTCAAGGATCTTACCGCTGTTGAGATCCAGTTCGATGTAACCCACTCGT
GCACCCAACTGATCTTCAGCATCTTTTACTTTCACCAGCGTTTCTGGGTGAGCAAAAACAGGAAGGCAAA
ATGCCGCAAAAAAGGGAATAAGGGCGACACGGAAATGTTGAATACTCATACTCTTCCTTTTTCAATATTA
TTGAAGCATTTATCAGGGTTATTGTCTCATGAGCGGATACATATTTGAATGTATTTAGAAAAATAAACAA
ATAGGGGTTCCGCGCACATTTCCCCGAAAAGTGCCACCTGACGTCTAAGAAACCATTATTATCATGACAT
TAACCTATAAAAATAGGCGTATCACGAGGCCCTTTCGTCTCGCGCGTTTCGGTGATGACGGTGAAAACCT
CTGACACATGCAGCTCCCGGAGGAATGTGTGTCAGTTAGGGTGTGGAAAGTCCCCAGGCTCCCCAGGCAG
GCAGAAGTATGCAAAGCATGCATCTCAATTAGTCAGCAACCAGGTGTGGAAAGTCCCCAGGCTCCCCAGC
AGGCAGAAGTATGCAAAGCATGCATCTCAATTAGTCAGCAACCATAGTCCCGCCCCTAACTCCGCCCATC
CCGCCCCTAACTCCGCCCAGTTCCGCCCATTCTCCGCCCCATGGCTGACTAATTTTTTTTATTTATGCAG
AGGCCGAGGCCGCCTCTGCCTCTGAGCTATTCCAGAAGTAGTGAGGAGGCTTTTTTGGAGGCCTAGGCTT
TTGCAAAAAGCTCCCGGGAGCTTGTATATCCATTTTCGTCCCGGAGACGGTCACAGCTTGTCTGTAAGCG
GATGCCGGGAGCAGACAAGCCCGTCAGGGCGCGTCAGCGGGTGTTGGCGGGTGTCGGGGCTGGCTTAACT
ATGCGGCATCAGAGCAGATTGTACTGAGAGTGCACCATATGCGGTGTGAAATACCGCACAGATGCGTAAG
GAGAAAATACCGCATCAGGAAATTGTAAGCGTTAATATTTTGTTAAAATTCGCGTTAAATTTTTGTTAAA
TCAGCTCATTTTTTAACCAATAGGCCGAAATCGGCAAAATCCCTTATAAATCAAAAGAATAGACCGAGAT
AGGGT
[37 nt withheld, positions 7356-7392]
AAAGAACGTGGACTCCAACGTCAAAGG
[49 nt withheld, positions 7420-7468]
T
[91 nt withheld, positions 7470-7560]
G
[124 nt withheld, positions 7562-7685]
CCATTCGCCATTCAGGCTGCGCAACTGTTGGGAAGGGCGATCGGTGCGGGCCTCTTCGCTATTACGCCAG
CTGGCGAAAGGGGGATGTGCTGCAAGGCGATTAAGTTGGGTAACGCCAGGGTTTTCCCAGTCACGACGTT
GTAAAACGACGGCCAGTGAATT
