>Addgene plasmid #71985 | Ntng1.b-AP-His | addgene partial sequence | sequence record 136327 | pMRB101-F 5'-aagatgcaggcagctgagtt-3'
CTCCCGTTGCGGTGCTGTTAACGGTGGAGGGCAGTGTAGTCTGAGCAGTACTCGTTGCTGCCGCGCGCGC
CACCAGACATAATAGCTGACAGACTAACAGACTGTTCCTTTCCATGGGTCTTTTCTGCAGAAGCTTGAAT
TCTCGAGGATCCGCGGCCGCGCCACCATGTATTTGTCAAGATTCCTGTCGATCCATGCCCTGTGGGTGAC
AGTGTCCTCTGTGATGCAGCCCTACCTTTTCGTGTGGGGACATTATGATGTATGTAAGAGCCTGATTTAC
ACAGAAGAAGGCAAAGTTTGGGATTACACAGCCTGCCAGCCGGAATCCACGGACATGACCAAGTATCTGA
AAGTGAAACTGGACCCTCCGGATATTACCTGTGGAGACCCTCCAGAGTCCTTCTGTGCAATGGGCAACCC
TTACATGTGCAATAATGAGTGTGATGCGAGTACCCCTGAACTGGCACACCCTCCTGAGCTGATGTTTGAT
TTTGAAGGAAGACATCCCTCCACATTTTGGCAGTCTGCTACTTGGAAGGAGTACCCCAAACCTCTCCAGG
TTAACATCACTCTGTCTTGGAGCAAAACCATTGAACTCACAGACAACATAGTTATTACCTTTGAATCGGG
GCGTCCAGACCAAATGATCCTAGAGAAATCTCTCGACTACGGACGAACATGGCAGCCCTATCAGTATTAT
GCCACAGACTGCCTCCATGCATTCCACATGGACCCGAAATCCGTGAAGGATTTATCTCAGCACACGGTCT
TGGAAATCATTTGCACGGAAGAGTACTCCACTGG
