>Addgene plasmid #71985 | Ntng1.b-AP-His | addgene partial sequence | sequence record 136374 | SV40pA-R 5'-GAAATTTGTGATGCTATTGC-3'
ATAAGATCTCTAGATTAATGGTGATGGTGATGATGACCCGGGTGCGCGGCGTCGGTGGTGCCGGCGGGGG
GCGCCAGGTCGCAGGCGGTGTAGGGCTCCAGGCAGGCGGCGAAGGCCATGACGTGCGCTATGAAGGTCTG
CTCCTGCACGCCGTGAACCAGGTGCGCCTGCGGGCCGCGCGCGAACACCGCCACGTCCTCGCCTGCGTGG
GTCTCTTCGTCCAGGGGCACTGCTGACTGCTGCCGATACTCGGGGCTCCCGCTCTCGCTCTCGGTAACAT
CCGGCCGGGCGCCGTCCTTGAGCACATAGCCTGGACCGTTTCCGTATAGGAGGACCGTGTAGGCCTTCCT
GTCCCGGGCCTTGCCAGGGGCCAGCCCGAAGATGGAGCTCCCTCGCAGGGGGTAGCCTCCGAAGGAGAAG
ACGTGGGAGTGGTCGGCAGTGACGAGGCTCAGCGTGTCCTCCTCGCTGGTGAGCTGGCCCGCCCTCTCAA
TGGCGTCGTCGAACATGATCGTCTCAGTCAGTGCCCGGTAAGCCCTGCTTTCATGATGACCATGGTCGAT
GCGACCACCCTCCACGAAGAGGAAGAAGCCGCGGGGGTTCCTGCTCAGCAGGCGCAGGGCAGCCTCTGTC
ATCTCCATCAGGGAGGGGTCCAGTGTGGAGTCTCGGTGGATCTCGTATTTCATGTCTCCAGGCTCAAAGA
GACCCATGAGATGGGTCACAGACGGGTCCAGGGAAGCCTGCATGAGCTCAGTGCGGTTCCACACATACCG
GGCACCCTGGCGCTTCGCCAGCCATTCCTGCACCAGATTCTTCC
